Addgene plasmid #173076: PtxS1-c003
Purpose: Expression of recombinant fusion protein in E. coli
Depositing lab: Lari Lehtiö. Depositing organization: University of Oulu. Publication: A molecular toolbox for ADP-ribosyl binding proteins. Sowa ST, Galera-Prat A, Wazir S, Alanen HI, Maksimainen MM, Lehtio L. Cell Rep Methods. 2021 Dec 20;1(8):100121. doi: 10.1016/j.crmeth.2021.100121. Epub 2021 Nov 11. PubMed 34786571.
Backbone
  Vector backbone: pNIC-Bsa4
  Vector type: Bacterial Expression
Growth in bacteria
  Bacterial resistance: Kanamycin, 50 μg/mL
  Growth temperature: 37°C
  Growth strain: DH5alpha
  Copy number: Low Copy
Gene/Insert
  Gene/Insert name: PtxS1
  Species: Bordetella pertussis
  Mutation: D35-I221
  Cloning method: Ligation Independent Cloning
Terms and licenses: Academic/Nonprofit Terms; Industry Terms: Not Available to Industry
Depositor comments: Please visit https://www.biorxiv.org/content/10.1101/2021.05.31.445082v2 for bioRxiv preprint.
How to cite: PtxS1-c003 was a gift from Lari Lehtiö (Addgene plasmid # 173076 ; http://n2t.net/addgene:173076 ; RRID:Addgene_173076)
