[The description below was written by a language model from this plasmid's Addgene catalogue record and pLannotate feature annotations shown in this document.]
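Description:
PtxS1-c003 is a bacterial expression plasmid built on the pNIC-Bsa4 backbone, a pET-style T7 vector designed for ligation-independent cloning, and it is intended for producing a recombinant fusion protein in E. coli. It replicates from a ColE1/pBR322-type origin accompanied by the rop gene and the bom mobility region, consistent with its catalogue listing as low copy. It is selected with kanamycin through an aminoglycoside phosphotransferase (aph(3')-Ia) marker. An f1 phage origin is also present, along with short remnants of the tetracycline resistance gene and an AmpR promoter fragment that are backbone leftovers rather than functional markers.

The insert encodes a truncated form of the S1 subunit of pertussis toxin from Bordetella pertussis, spanning residues D35 to I221; the feature table identifies it as a fragment of ptxA. S1 is the NAD-dependent ADP-ribosyltransferase that modifies a cysteine in the alpha subunit of host heterotrimeric G proteins. The coding region sits on the reverse strand under a T7 promoter with an adjacent lac operator and the T7 gene 10 ribosome binding site, and it is followed by a T7 terminator. A plasmid-borne lacI gene with its own promoter supplies repressor, so expression requires a host providing T7 RNA polymerase and is inducible with IPTG. Downstream of the insert, the annotation detects a partial His-tag match and a fragment resembling a T7 gene 10B-derived solubility tag. The record does not say whether these are translated as part of the product, nor does it detail the exact fusion architecture, including any N-terminal tag between the RBS and the insert. The associated publication concerns a toolbox for ADP-ribosyl binding proteins, suggesting the purified enzyme serves as a reagent in that context.
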