Features (pLannotate 1.2.2; 19 found; start..end, strand, type, name):
    495..516     +  protein_bind   CAP binding site: CAP binding activates transcription in the presence of cAMP. E. coli catabolite activator protein
    531..822     +  CDS            TcR (fragment): tetracycline efflux protein; tet; confers resistance to tetracycline
    894..1274    -  CDS            YPB1_ECOLX: Protein predicted: Swiss-Prot protein existence level 4. From Escherichia coli.
   1291..1482    +  CDS            rop: Rop protein, which maintains plasmids at low copy number; rop
   1584..1723    +  misc_feature   bom: basis of mobility region from pBR322
   1909..2497    -  rep_origin     ori: high-copy-number ColE1/pMB1/pBR322/pUC origin of replication
   2619..3434    +  CDS            KanR: aminoglycoside phosphotransferase; aph(3')-Ia; confers resistance to kanamycin in bacteria or G418 (Geneticin®) in eukaryotes
   3443..3500    -  promoter       AmpR promoter (fragment): bla
   3553..3981    -  rep_origin     f1 ori (sequence partly withheld): f1 bacteriophage origin of replication; arrow indicates direction of (+) strand synthesis
   4018..4065    -  terminator     T7 terminator: transcription terminator for bacteriophage T7 RNA polymerase
   4073..4122    -  CDS            SET1 (fragment): solubility-enhancement tag derived from T7 phage gene 10B
   4132..4149    -  CDS            9xHis (fragment): 9xHis affinity tag
   4224..4784    -  CDS            ptxA (fragment): TOX1_BORPE - Experimental evidence at protein level: Swiss-Prot protein existence level 1. S1 is an NAD-dependent ADP-ribosyltransferase, which plays a crucial role in the pathogenesis of B.pertussis causing disruption of normal host cellular regulation. It catalyzes the ADP-ribosylation of a cysteine in the alpha subunit of host heterotrimeric G proteins. In the absence of G proteins it also catalyzes the cleavage of NAD(+) into ADP-ribose and nicotinamide. It irreversibly uncouples the G-alpha GTP- binding proteins from their membrane receptors. From Bordetella pertussis (strain Tohama I / A
   4861..4883    -  RBS            RBS: efficient ribosome binding site from bacteriophage T7 gene 10 (Olins and Rangwala, 1989)
   4898..4922    -  protein_bind   lac operator: The lac repressor binds to the lac operator to inhibit transcription in E. coli. This inhibition can be relieved by adding lactose or isopropyl-β-D-thiogalactopyranoside (IPTG). lac repressor encoded by lacI
   4923..4941    -  promoter       T7 promoter: promoter for bacteriophage T7 RNA polymerase
   4963..5242    +  CDS            TcR (fragment): tetracycline efflux protein; tet; confers resistance to tetracycline
   5250..5327    +  promoter       lacI promoter: lacI
   5328..482     +  CDS            lacI (across the origin): lac repressor; lacI; The lac repressor binds to the lac operator to inhibit transcription in E. coli. This inhibition can be relieved by adding lactose or isopropyl-β-D-thiogalactopyranoside (IPTG).
>Addgene plasmid #173076 | PtxS1-c003 | addgene full sequence | sequence record 346664 | Addgene NGS Result
GGCATAAATATCTCACTCGCAATCAAATTCAGCCGATAGCGGAACGGGAAGGCGACTGGAGTGCCATGTC
CGGTTTTCAACAAACCATGCAAATGCTGAATGAGGGCATCGTTCCCACTGCGATGCTGGTTGCCAACGAT
CAGATGGCGCTGGGCGCAATGCGCGCCATTACCGAGTCCGGGCTGCGCGTTGGTGCGGATATCTCGGTAG
TGGGATACGACGATACCGAAGACAGCTCATGTTATATCCCGCCGTTAACCACCATCAAACAGGATTTTCG
CCTGCTGGGGCAAACCAGCGTGGACCGCTTGCTGCAACTCTCTCAGGGCCAGGCGGTGAAGGGCAATCAG
CTGTTGCCCGTCTCACTGGTGAAAAGAAAAACCACCCTGGCGCCCAATACGCAAACCGCCTCTCCCCGCG
CGTTGGCCGATTCATTAATGCAGCTGGCACGACAGGTTTCCCGACTGGAAAGCGGGCAGTGAGCGCAACG
CAATTAATGTAAGTTAGCTCACTCATTAGGCACCGGGATCTCGACCGATGCCCTTGAGAGCCTTCAACCC
AGTCAGCTCCTTCCGGTGGGCGCGGGGCATGACTATCGTCGCCGCACTTATGACTGTCTTCTTTATCATG
CAACTCGTAGGACAGGTGCCGGCAGCGCTCTGGGTCATTTTCGGCGAGGACCGCTTTCGCTGGAGCGCGA
CGATGATCGGCCTGTCGCTTGCGGTATTCGGAATCTTGCACGCCCTCGCTCAAGCCTTCGTCACTGGTCC
CGCCACCAAACGTTTCGGCGAGAAGCAGGCCATTATCGCCGGCATGGCGGCCCCACGGGTGCGCATGATC
GTGCTCCTGTCGTTGAGGACCCGGCTAGGCTGGCGGGGTTGCCTTACTGGTTAGCAGAATGAATCACCGA
TACGCGAGCGAACGTGAAGCGACTGCTGCTGCAAAACGTCTGCGACCTGAGCAACAACATGAATGGTCTT
CGGTTTCCGTGTTTCGTAAAGTCTGGAAACGCGGAAGTCAGCGCCCTGCACCATTATGTTCCGGATCTGC
ATCGCAGGATGCTGCTGGCTACCCTGTGGAACACCTACATCTGTATTAACGAAGCGCTGGCATTGACCCT
GAGTGATTTTTCTCTGGTCCCGCCGCATCCATACCGCCAGTTGTTTACCCTCACAACGTTCCAGTAACCG
GGCATGTTCATCATCAGTAACCCGTATCGTGAGCATCCTCTCTCGTTTCATCGGTATCATTACCCCCATG
AACAGAAATCCCCCTTACACGGAGGCATCAGTGACCAAACAGGAAAAAACCGCCCTTAACATGGCCCGCT
TTATCAGAAGCCAGACATTAACGCTTCTGGAGAAACTCAACGAGCTGGACGCGGATGAACAGGCAGACAT
CTGTGAATCGCTTCACGACCACGCTGATGAGCTTTACCGCAGCTGCCTCGCGCGTTTCGGTGATGACGGT
GAAAACCTCTGACACATGCAGCTCCCGGAGACGGTCACAGCTTGTCTGTAAGCGGATGCCGGGAGCAGAC
AAGCCCGTCAGGGCGCGTCAGCGGGTGTTGGCGGGTGTCGGGGCGCAGCCATGACCCAGTCACGTAGCGA
TAGCGGAGTGTATACTGGCTTAACTATGCGGCATCAGAGCAGATTGTACTGAGAGTGCACCATTGCGGTG
TGAAATACCGCACAGATGCGTAAGGAGAAAATACCGCATCAGGCGCTCTTCCGCTTCCTCGCTCACTGAC
TCGCTGCGCTCGGTCGTTCGGCTGCGGCGAGCGGTATCAGCTCACTCAAAGGCGGTAATACGGTTATCCA
CAGAATCAGGGGATAACGCAGGAAAGAACATGTGAGCAAAAGGCCAGCAAAAGGCCAGGAACCGTAAAAA
GGCCGCGTTGCTGGCGTTTTTCCATAGGCTCCGCCCCCCTGACGAGCATCACAAAAATCGACGCTCAAGT
CAGAGGTGGCGAAACCCGACAGGACTATAAAGATACCAGGCGTTTCCCCCTGGAAGCTCCCTCGTGCGCT
CTCCTGTTCCGACCCTGCCGCTTACCGGATACCTGTCCGCCTTTCTCCCTTCGGGAAGCGTGGCGCTTTC
TCATAGCTCACGCTGTAGGTATCTCAGTTCGGTGTAGGTCGTTCGCTCCAAGCTGGGCTGTGTGCACGAA
CCCCCCGTTCAGCCCGACCGCTGCGCCTTATCCGGTAACTATCGTCTTGAGTCCAACCCGGTAAGACACG
ACTTATCGCCACTGGCAGCAGCCACTGGTAACAGGATTAGCAGAGCGAGGTATGTAGGCGGTGCTACAGA
GTTCTTGAAGTGGTGGCCTAACTACGGCTACACTAGAAGGACAGTATTTGGTATCTGCGCTCTGCTGAAG
CCAGTTACCTTCGGAAAAAGAGTTGGTAGCTCTTGATCCGGCAAACAAACCACCGCTGGTAGCGGTGGTT
TTTTTGTTTGCAAGCAGCAGATTACGCGCAGAAAAAAAGGATCTCAAGAAGATCCTTTGATCTTTTCTAC
GGGGTCTGACGCTCAGTGGAACGAAAACTCACGTTAAGGGATTTTGGTCATGAACAATAAAACTGTCTGC
TTACATAAACAGTAATACAAGGGGTGTTATGAGCCATATTCAACGGGAAACGTCTTGCTCTAGGCCGCGA
TTAAATTCCAACATGGATGCTGATTTATATGGGTATAAATGGGCTCGCGATAATGTCGGGCAATCAGGTG
CGACAATCTATCGATTGTATGGGAAGCCCGATGCGCCAGAGTTGTTTCTGAAACATGGCAAAGGTAGCGT
TGCCAATGATGTTACAGATGAGATGGTCAGACTAAACTGGCTGACGGAATTTATGCCTCTTCCGACCATC
AAGCATTTTATCCGTACTCCTGATGATGCATGGTTACTCACCACTGCGATCCCCGGGAAAACAGCATTCC
AGGTATTAGAAGAATATCCTGATTCAGGTGAAAATATTGTTGATGCGCTGGCAGTGTTCCTGCGCCGGTT
GCATTCGATTCCTGTTTGTAATTGTCCTTTTAACAGCGATCGCGTATTTCGTCTCGCTCAGGCGCAATCA
CGAATGAATAACGGTTTGGTTGATGCGAGTGATTTTGATGACGAGCGTAATGGCTGGCCTGTTGAACAAG
TCTGGAAAGAAATGCATAAACTTTTGCCATTCTCACCGGATTCAGTCGTCACTCATGGTGATTTCTCACT
TGATAACCTTATTTTTGACGAGGGGAAATTAATAGGTTGTATTGATGTTGGACGAGTCGGAATCGCAGAC
CGATACCAGGATCTTGCCATCCTATGGAACTGCCTCGGTGAGTTTTCTCCTTCATTACAGAAACGGCTTT
TTCAAAAATATGGTATTGATAATCCTGATATGAATAAATTGCAGTTTCATTTGATGCTCGATGAGTTTTT
CTAAGAATTAATTCATGAGCGGATACATATTTGAATGTATTTAGAAAAATAAACAAATAGGGGTTCCGCG
CACATTTCCCCGAAAAGTGCCACCTAAATTGTAAGCGTTAATATTTTGTTAAAATTCGCGTTAAATTTTT
GTTAAATCAGCTCATTTTTTAACCAATAGGCCGAAATCGGCAAAATCCCTTATAAATCAAAAGAATAGAC
CGAGATAGGGT
[37 nt withheld, positions 3652-3688]
AAAGAACGTGGACTCCAACGTCAAAGG
[49 nt withheld, positions 3716-3764]
T
[91 nt withheld, positions 3766-3856]
G
[124 nt withheld, positions 3858-3981]
CCCATTCGCCAATCCGGATATAGTTCCTCCTTTCAGCAAAAAACCCCTCAAGACCCGTTTAGAGGCCCCA
AGGGGTTATGCTAGTTATTGCTCAGCGGTGGCAGCAGCCAACTCAGCTTCCTTTCGGGCTTTGTTAGCAG
CCGGATCTCAGTGGTGGTGGTGGTGGTGCTCGAGTGCGGCCGCAAGCTTGTCGACGGAGCTCGAATTCGG
ATCCGTATCCACCTTTACTGGAGACCGTCTTAGATCGACGCTACGGACCTTCGCGATGTGTAGGGGTTGG
GATTGGCGCGAGTCTGCTGGCTGACGTAGCGAGCGTTGGAATACTCCGTGGTCGTGGTCTCGCCGGTGAT
GCCGTTGTGATAGACCCGCGTTACCCTGCGGATGTTTTCGGGCGGAATGCGCCGGTGTGCCAGATATTCG
CTCTGGTAGGTGGCCAGCGCGCCGGCGAGGATACGGCCGGCATTGTCGCCATAAGTGTCGACGTATTCGA
AGTACGAGCTGGCGGCGCCGTAGAAATTGTTGTCGGCGCGGACTTCGTAGATGTAGCCGATGAAGTGGCC
GGTGCCCCTGCCGGCGCGTTCGGCCTCGACCGCTTCCTGCATGCGATGTTCGAGATAGACCTCGGTATAG
CGCCGGCTGCTGCTGGTGGAGACGAAAGCGCTGTTGCTGCTGCCGACCTGGCAGGAACGTCCGGTCAGAT
GGTCGAGCACATTGTCGTTGTTTCCCCACGCCGTGAATCCGTTCTGGAAAACGTCCTCCGGCGGGCGGGA
GTCATAGCGGTATACGGTGGCGGGAGGATCGTCCATGGATTGGAAGTACAAGTTCTCGGTACCCAGATCT
ACACCAGAAGAATGATGATGATGATGGTGCATATGTATATCTCCTTCTTAAAGTTAAACAAAATTATTTC
TAGAGGGGAATTGTTATCCGCTCACAATTCCCCTATAGTGAGTCGTATTAATTTCGCGGGATCGAGATCT
CGATCCTCTACGCCGGACGCATCGTGGCCGGCATCACCGGCGCCACAGGTGCGGTTGCTGGCGCCTATAT
CGCCGACATCACCGATGGGGAAGATCGGGCTCGCCACTTCGGGCTCATGAGCGCTTGTTTCGGCGTGGGT
ATGGTGGCAGGCCCCGTGGCCGGGGGACTGTTGGGCGCCATCTCCTTGCATGCACCATTCCTTGCGGCGG
CGGTGCTCAACGGCCTCAACCTACTACTGGGCTGCTTCCTAATGCAGGAGTCGCATAAGGGAGAGCGTCG
AGATCCCGGACACCATCGAATGGCGCAAAACCTTTCGCGGTATGGCATGATAGCGCCCGGAAGAGAGTCA
ATTCAGGGTGGTGAATGTGAAACCAGTAACGTTATACGATGTCGCAGAGTATGCCGGTGTCTCTTATCAG
ACCGTTTCCCGCGTGGTGAACCAGGCCAGCCACGTTTCTGCGAAAACGCGGGAAAAAGTGGAAGCGGCGA
TGGCGGAGCTGAATTACATTCCCAACCGCGTGGCACAACAACTGGCGGGCAAACAGTCGTTGCTGATTGG
CGTTGCCACCTCCAGTCTGGCCCTGCACGCGCCGTCGCAAATTGTCGCGGCGATTAAATCTCGCGCCGAT
CAACTGGGTGCCAGCGTGGTGGTGTCGATGGTAGAACGAAGCGGCGTCGAAGCCTGTAAAGCGGCGGTGC
ACAATCTTCTCGCGCAACGCGTCAGTGGGCTGATCATTAACTATCCGCTGGATGACCAGGATGCCATTGC
TGTGGAAGCTGCCTGCACTAATGTTCCGGCGTTATTTCTTGATGTCTCTGACCAGACACCCATCAACAGT
ATTATTTTCTCCCATGAAGACGGTACGCGACTGGGCGTGGAGCATCTGGTCGCATTGGGTCACCAGCAAA
TCGCGCTGTTAGCGGGCCCATTAAGTTCTGTCTCGGCGCGTCTGCGTCTGGCTGGCT
