>Addgene plasmid #173076 | PtxS1-c003 | depositor partial sequence | sequence record 335851 | D35-I221
ATGCACCATCATCATCATCATTCTTCTGGTGTAGATCTGGGTACCGAGAACTTGTACTTCCAATCCATGG
ACGATCCTCCCGCCACCGTATACCGCTATGACTCCCGCCCGCCGGAGGACGTTTTCCAGAACGGATTCAC
GGCGTGGGGAAACAACGACAATGTGCTCGACCATCTGACCGGACGTTCCTGCCAGGTCGGCAGCAGCAAC
AGCGCTTTCGTCTCCACCAGCAGCAGCCGGCGCTATACCGAGGTCTATCTCGAACATCGCATGCAGGAAG
CGGTCGAGGCCGAACGCGCCGGCAGGGGCACCGGCCACTTCATCGGCTACATCTACGAAGTCCGCGCCGA
CAACAATTTCTACGGCGCCGCCAGCTCGTACTTCGAATACGTCGACACTTATGGCGACAATGCCGGCCGT
ATCCTCGCCGGCGCGCTGGCCACCTACGATAGCGATTATCTGGCACACCGGCGCATTCCGCCCGAAAACA
TCCGCAGGGTAACGCGGGTCTATCACAACGGCATCACCGGCGAGACCACGACCACGGAGTATTCCAACGC
TCGCTACGTCAGCCAGCAGACTCGCGCCAATCCCAACCCCTACACATCGCGAAGGTCCGTAGCGTCGATC
TAA
